>Addgene plasmid #115052 | AT1G06840 X062_pECIA2 | addgene full sequence | sequence record 238706 | Addgene NGS Result
GTCTAAGAAACCATTATTATCATGACATTAACCTATAAAAATAGGCGTATCACGAGGCCCTTTCGTCTCG
CGCGTTTCGGTGATGACGGTGAAAACCTCTGACACATGCAGCTCCCGGAGACGGTCACAGCTTGTCTGTA
AGCGGATGCCGGGAGCAGACAAGCCCGTCAGGGCGCGTCAGCGGGTGTTGGCGGGTGTCGGGGCTGGCTT
AACTATGCGGCATCAGAGCAGATTGTACTGAGAGTGCACCATATGCGGTGTGAAATACCGCACAGATGCG
TAAGGAGAAAATACCGCATCAGGCGCCATTCGCCATTCAGGCTGCGCAACTGTTGGGAAGGGCGATCGGT
GCGGGCCTCTTCGCTATTACGCCAGCTGGCGAAAGGGGGATGTGCTGCAAGGCGATTAAGTTGGGTAACG
CCAGGGTTTTCCCAGTCACGACGTTGTAAAACGACGGCCAGTGAATTAATTCGTTGCAGGACAGGATGTG
GTGCCCGATGTGACTAGCTCTTTGCTGCAGGCCGTCCTATCCTCTGGTTCCGATAAGAGACCCAGAACTC
CGGCCCCCCACCGCCCACCGCCACCCCCATACATATGTGGTACGCAAGTAAGAGTGCCTGCGCATGCCCC
ATGTGCCCCACCAAGAGCTTTGCATCCCATACAAGTCCCCAAAGTGGAGAACCGAACCAATTCTTCGCGG
GCAGAACAAAAGCTTCTGCACACGTCTCCACTCGAATTTGGAGCCGGCCGGCGTGTGCAAAAGAGGTGAA
TCGAACGAAAGACCCGTGTGTAAAGCCGCGTTTCCAAAATGTATAAAACCGAGAGCATCTGGCCAATGTG
CATCAGTTGTGGTCAGCAGCAAAATCAAGTGAATCATCTCAGTGCAACTAAAGGGGGGATCCGATCTCAA
TATGAAGTTATGCATATTACTGGCCGTCGTGGCCTTTGTTGGCCTCTCGCTCGGGCAAGACGACATCACC
AATCCCGTTGAAGTGAGGGCTTTGCGAGTGATCAAAGAAAGTTTGAACGATCCTGTTCATAGATTGAGAA
ATTGGAAGCATGGAGACCCGTGCAATTCGAATTGGACTGGTGTTGTCTGCTTCAACTCCACTCTTGATGA
TGGTTATCTTCATGTCAGCGAATTGCAATTGTTCAGTATGAATCTCTCAGGGAACTTGTCTCCGGAGCTT
GGCCGGTTGTCTCGTCTTACTATCCTGAGTTTCATGTGGAATAAGATCACCGGAAGTATACCAAAGGAAA
TTGGGAATATCAAGTCCTTAGAACTCTTGCTCCTGAATGGAAATCTGTTAAATGGAAACTTACCAGAGGA
GCTAGGGTTTCTTCCAAACTTGGACAGAATACAGATTGATGAAAACCGTATATCAGGACCACTTCCCAAA
TCTTTTGCAAACTTAAACAAAACGAAGCACTTTCACATGAACAATAATTCTATTAGCGGGCAGATACCAC
CAGAGCTTGGAAGCCTACCATCCATTGTTCACATCCTTCTTGATAACAACAATTTATCAGGCTATCTTCC
CCCTGAGTTATCAAACATGCCGCGTTTACTTATCCTACAATTAGATAACAATCACTTTGACGGGACTACG
ATTCCACAATCTTATGGAAACATGTCTAAACTTTTGAAGATGAGTCTTAGGAACTGCAGCTTGCAAGGGC
CAGTGCCTGATCTTAGCAGCATACCGAACCTTGGTTATTTGGACCTAAGTCAAAATCAGTTAAATGGATC
TATACCTGCAGGGAAGCTTTCTGATAGTATCACAACCATCGATCTATCCAATAACAGTCTAACTGGAACC
ATTCCAACAAATTTCTCAGGCCTTCCACGGCTTCAAAAGCTGTCGCTTGCAAACAATGCTCTGAGTGGTT
CCATTCCCTCTAGAATATGGCAGGAAAGAGAGCTGAATTCAACCGAGAGTATTATCGTGGATCTGCGGAA
CAATGGGTTTTCAAATATCTCTGGCAGATCCGATCTCCGTCCAAATGTGACCGTCTGGCTTCAGGGGAAT
CCGTTGTGCTCAGATGGAAATCTGCTTCGATTGTGTGGACCTATAACTGAGGAAGACATTAATCAGGGTT
CAACCAATTCTAATACTACAATTTGTTCTGACTGCCCACCCCCTTATGAATTTTCACCAGAACCTCTTAG
ACGTTGCTTTTGTGCTGCTCCTCTGCTTGTTGGATATCGGTTGAAAAGTCCTGGTTTCTCGGACTTTGTT
CCTTACAGATCCGAATTTGAGCAATATATCACCTCTGGTCTTAGTTTGAATCTGTATCAGCTACGCCTTG
ACTCATTCCAGTGGCAGAAAGGACCTAGACTTCGAATGTATTTGAAGTTCTTTCCTGTTTTTGGTTCAAA
TGCCAACAATTCTTTCATATTCAATCGTAGCGAGGTTCGGCGAATAAGGGGCATGTTCACTGGATGGAAT
ATCCGAGACGAAGATCTCTTTGGTCCTTATGAGCTTATGAATTTCACATTGTTAGATGTCTACAGAGATG
TGTTTCCTTCAGCTTCGCCATCTGGTCTAAGTCTGGAGGTGCTGTTCCAGGGACCAGGGAGCGACAAAAC
TCACACATGCCCACCGTGCCCAGCACCTGAACTCCTGGGGGGACCGTCAGTCTTCCTCTTCCCCCCAAAA
CCCAAGGACACCCTCATGATCTCCCGGACCCCTGAGGTCACATGCGTGGTGGTGGACGTGAGCCACGAAG
ACCCTGAGGTCAAGTTCAACTGGTACGTGGACGGCGTGGAGGTGCATAATGCCAAGACAAAGCCGCGGGA
GGAGCAGTACAACAGCACGTACCGTGTGGTCAGCGTCCTCACCGTCCTGCACCAGGACTGGCTGAATGGC
AAGGAGTACAAGTGCAAGGTCTCCAACAAAGCCCTCCCAGCCCCCATCGAGAAAACCATCTCCAAAGCCA
AAGGGCAGCCCCGAGAACCACAGGTGTACACCCTGCCCCCATCCCGGGAGGAGATGACCAAGAACCAGGT
CAGCCTGACCTGCCTGGTCAAAGGCTTCTATCCCAGCGACATCGCCGTGGAGTGGGAGAGCAATGGGCAG
CCGGAGAACAACTACAAGACCACGCCTCCCGTGCTGGACTCCGACGGCTCCTTCTTCCTCTACAGCAAGC
TCACCGTGGACAAGAGCAGGTGGCAGCAGGGGAACGTCTTCTCATGCTCCGTGATGCATGAGGGTCTGCA
CAACCACTACACGCAGAAGAGCCTCTCCCTGTCTCCGGGTAAATCTAGAGGGCCCTTCGAAGGTAAGCCT
ATCCCTAACCCTCTCCTCGGTCTCGATTCTACGCGTACCGGTCATCATCACCATCACCATTGAGTTTAAA
CCCGCTGATCAGCCTCGACTGTGCCTTCTAAGGCCTGAGCTCGCTGATCAGCCTCGATCGAGGATCCAGA
CATGATAAGATACATTGATGAGTTTGGACAAACCACAACTAGAATGCAGTGAAAAAAATGCTTTATTTGT
GAAATTTGTGATGCTATTGCTTTATTTGTAACCATTATAAGCTGCAATAAACAAGTTAACAACAACAATT
GCATTCATTTTATGTTTCAGGTTCAGGGGGAGGTGTGGGAGGTTTTTTAAAGCAAGTAAAACCTCTACAA
ATGTGGTATGGCTGATTATGATCAGTCGACCTGCAGGCATGCAAGCTTGGCGTAATCATGGTCATAGCTG
TTTCCTGTGTGAAATTGTTATCCGCTCACAATTCCACACAACATACGAGCCGGAAGCATAAAGTGTAAAG
CCTGGGGTGCCTAATGAGTGAGCTAACTCACATTAATTGCGTTGCGCTCACTGCCCGCTTTCCAGTCGGG
AAACCTGTCGTGCCAGCTGCATTAATGAATCGGCCAACGCGCGGGGAGAGGCGGTTTGCGTATTGGGCGC
TCTTCCGCTTCCTCGCTCACTGACTCGCTGCGCTCGGTCGTTCGGCTGCGGCGAGCGGTATCAGCTCACT
CAAAGGCGGTAATACGGTTATCCACAGAATCAGGGGATAACGCAGGAAAGAACATGTGAGCAAAAGGCCA
GCAAAAGGCCAGGAACCGTAAAAAGGCCGCGTTGCTGGCGTTTTTCCATAGGCTCCGCCCCCCTGACGAG
CATCACAAAAATCGACGCTCAAGTCAGAGGTGGCGAAACCCGACAGGACTATAAAGATACCAGGCGTTTC
CCCCTGGAAGCTCCCTCGTGCGCTCTCCTGTTCCGACCCTGCCGCTTACCGGATACCTGTCCGCCTTTCT
CCCTTCGGGAAGCGTGGCGCTTTCTCATAGCTCACGCTGTAGGTATCTCAGTTCGGTGTAGGTCGTTCGC
TCCAAGCTGGGCTGTGTGCACGAACCCCCCGTTCAGCCCGACCGCTGCGCCTTATCCGGTAACTATCGTC
TTGAGTCCAACCCGGTAAGACACGACTTATCGCCACTGGCAGCAGCCACTGGTAACAGGATTAGCAGAGC
GAGGTATGTAGGCGGTGCTACAGAGTTCTTGAAGTGGTGGCCTAACTACGGCTACACTAGAAGAACAGTA
TTTGGTATCTGCGCTCTGCTGAAGCCAGTTACCTTCGGAAAAAGAGTTGGTAGCTCTTGATCCGGCAAAC
AAACCACCGCTGGTAGCGGTGGTTTTTTTGTTTGCAAGCAGCAGATTACGCGCAGAAAAAAAGGATCTCA
AGAAGATCCTTTGATCTTTTCTACGGGGTCTGACGCTCAGTGGAACGAAAACTCACGTTAAGGGATTTTG
GTCATGAGATTATCAAAAAGGATCTTCACCTAGATCCTTTTAAATTAAAAATGAAGTTTTAAATCAATCT
AAAGTATATATGAGTAAACTTGGTCTGACAGTTACCAATGCTTAATCAGTGAGGCACCTATCTCAGCGAT
CTGTCTATTTCGTTCATCCATAGTTGCCTGACTCCCCGTCGTGTAGATAACTACGATACGGGAGGGCTTA
CCATCTGGCCCCAGTGCTGCAATGATACCGCGAGACCCACGCTCACCGGCTCCAGATTTATCAGCAATAA
ACCAGCCAGCCGGAAGGGCCGAGCGCAGAAGTGGTCCTGCAACTTTATCCGCCTCCATCCAGTCTATTAA
TTGTTGCCGGGAAGCTAGAGTAAGTAGTTCGCCAGTTAATAGTTTGCGCAACGTTGTTGCCATTGCTACA
GGCATCGTGGTGTCACGCTCGTCGTTTGGTATGGCTTCATTCAGCTCCGGTTCCCAACGATCAAGGCGAG
TTACATGATCCCCCATGTTGTGCAAAAAAGCGGTTAGCTCCTTCGGTCCTCCGATCGTTGTCAGAAGTAA
GTTGGCCGCAGTGTTATCACTCATGGTTATGGCAGCACTGCATAATTCTCTTACTGTCATGCCATCCGTA
AGATGCTTTTCTGTGACTGGTGAGTACTCAACCAAGTCATTCTGAGAATAGTGTATGCGGCGACCGAGTT
GCTCTTGCCCGGCGTCAATACGGGATAATACCGCGCCACATAGCAGAACTTTAAAAGTGCTCATCATTGG
AAAACGTTCTTCGGGGCGAAAACTCTCAAGGATCTTACCGCTGTTGAGATCCAGTTCGATGTAACCCACT
CGTGCACCCAACTGATCTTCAGCATCTTTTACTTTCACCAGCGTTTCTGGGTGAGCAAAAACAGGAAGGC
AAAATGCCGCAAAAAAGGGAATAAGGGCGACACGGAAATGTTGAATACTCATACTCTTCCTTTTTCAATA
TTATTGAAGCATTTATCAGGGTTATTGTCTCATGAGCGGATACATATTTGAATGTATTTAGAAAAATAAA
CAAATAGGGGTTCCGCGCACATTTCCCCGAAAAGTGCCACCTGAC
Features (pLannotate 1.2.2; 18 found; start..end, strand, type, name):
     67..102     +  CDS            rop (fragment): Rop protein, which maintains plasmids at low copy number; rop
    204..303     +  misc_feature   bom (fragment): basis of mobility region from pBR322
    309..466     -  CDS            lacZα (fragment): LacZα fragment of β-galactosidase; lacZ fragment
    468..894     +  promoter       MT promoter: Drosophila metallothionein promoter
    912..965     +  sig_peptide    BiP signal sequence: Drosophila BiP signal sequence
    957..2537    +  CDS            Y1684_ARATH (fragment): Experimental evidence at protein level: Swiss-Prot protein existence level 1. From Arabidopsis thaliana (Mouse-ear cress).
   2583..3263    +  CDS            IGHG1 (fragment): IGHG1_HUMAN - Experimental evidence at protein level: Swiss-Prot protein existence level 1. Constant region of immunoglobulin heavy chains. Immunoglobulins, also known as antibodies, are membrane-bound or secreted glycoproteins produced by B lymphocytes. In the recognition phase of humoral immunity, the membrane-bound immunoglobulins serve as receptors which, upon binding of a specific antigen, trigger the clonal expansion and differentiation of B lymphocytes into immunoglobulins- secreting plasma cells. Secreted immunoglobulins mediate the effector phase of humoral immunity, which results in
   3282..3323    +  CDS            V5 tag: epitope tag from simian virus 5
   3423..3557    -  polyA_signal   SV40 poly(A) signal: SV40 polyadenylation signal
   3580..3664    -  CDS            large T antigen (fragment): large T antigen from SV40 (simian virus 40)
   3664..3688    +  misc_feature   MCS (fragment): pUC18/19 multiple cloning site
   3725..3741    -  protein_bind   lac operator: The lac repressor binds to the lac operator to inhibit transcription in E. coli. This inhibition can be relieved by adding lactose or isopropyl-β-D-thiogalactopyranoside (IPTG). lac repressor encoded by lacI
   3749..3779    -  promoter       lac promoter: promoter for the E. coli lac operon
   3794..3815    -  protein_bind   CAP binding site: CAP binding activates transcription in the presence of cAMP. E. coli catabolite activator protein
   3828..3920    -  CDS            lacI (fragment): lac repressor; lacI; The lac repressor binds to the lac operator to inhibit transcription in E. coli. This inhibition can be relieved by adding lactose or isopropyl-β-D-thiogalactopyranoside (IPTG).
   4103..4691    -  rep_origin     ori: high-copy-number ColE1/pMB1/pBR322/pUC origin of replication
   4862..5722    -  CDS            AmpR: β-lactamase; bla; confers resistance to ampicillin, carbenicillin, and related antibiotics
   5723..5827    -  promoter       AmpR promoter: bla
