[The description below was written by a language model from this plasmid's Addgene catalogue record and pLannotate feature annotations shown in this document.]
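Description:
AT1G06840 X062_pECIA2 is an insect-cell expression plasmid built on the pECIA2 backbone and designed for secreted protein production in Drosophila cell culture. It is maintained in E. coli as a high-copy plasmid through a ColE1/pUC-type origin and selected with ampicillin via the β-lactamase gene and its native promoter. The feature table (5,855 nt, full sequence) also picks up short remnants of rop, bom, lacZα, lacI and the lac promoter/operator region. These are leftovers of the pUC/pBR322-derived cloning backbone rather than functional parts of the expression cassette.

The payload is the extracellular domain of the Arabidopsis thaliana leucine-rich repeat receptor kinase encoded by AT1G06840, inserted by ligation-independent cloning. Transcription is driven by the Drosophila metallothionein promoter, so expression is induced by adding copper sulfate. An upstream Drosophila BiP signal sequence directs the product into the secretory pathway and out into the culture medium. Downstream and in frame, the ectodomain is fused to a human IgG1 Fc region, followed by a V5 epitope and, according to the catalogue entry, a hexahistidine tag, although the His tag is not separately annotated in the feature table. An SV40 polyadenylation signal lies downstream of the cassette, although it is annotated on the opposite strand.

The record designates this plasmid as the "bait" vector, intended for use with the matching "prey" construct in pECIA14. The pair belongs to a collection used to map interactions between the extracellular domains of Arabidopsis LRR receptor kinases. The Fc fusion presumably allows the secreted bait to be captured, while the V5 and His tags offer handles for detection or purification, though the record does not spell out these roles.
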