Addgene plasmid #115052: AT1G06840 X062_pECIA2
Purpose: Bait vector AT1G06840 X062_pECIA2 should be used with prey vector AT1G06840 X062_pECIA14.
Depositing lab: Youssef Belkhadir. Depositing organization: Gregor Mendel Institute of Molecular Plant Biology. Publication: An extracellular network of Arabidopsis leucine-rich repeat receptor kinases. Smakowska-Luzan E, Mott GA, Parys K, Stegmann M, Howton TC, Layeghifard M, Neuhold J, Lehner A, Kong J, Grunwald K, Weinberger N, Satbhai SB, Mayer D, Busch W, Madalinski M, Stolt-Bergner P, Provart NJ, Mukhtar MS, Zipfel C, Desveaux D, Guttman DS, Belkhadir Y. Nature. 2018 Jan 18;553(7688):342-346. doi: 10.1038/nature25184. Epub 2018 Jan 10. PubMed 29320478.
Backbone
  Vector backbone: pECIA2
  Backbone manufacturer: Chris Garcia (Addgene plasmid # 47032)
  Vector type: Insect Expression
Growth in bacteria
  Bacterial resistance: Ampicillin, 100 μg/mL
  Growth temperature: 37°C
  Growth strain: DH5alpha
  Copy number: High Copy
Gene/Insert
  Gene/Insert name: AT1G06840
  Species: A. thaliana (mustard weed)
  Entrez Gene: AT1G06840 (a.k.a. AT1G06840, F4H5.8, F4H5_8)
  Promoter: Metallothionein (Copper-Inducible)
  Tag / fusion protein: Fc, V5 and hexahistidine tags (C terminal on backbone)
  Cloning method: Ligation Independent Cloning
Terms and licenses: Academic/Nonprofit Terms; Industry Terms: Not Available to Industry
Depositor comments: Plasmid for secreted expression in Drosophila cell culture by induction via CuSO4. Insert is an extracellular domain of indicated LRR-RK, C-terminally tagged with Fc, V5 and hexahistidine tags. Insert Protein Sequence: QDDITNPVEVRALRVIKESLNDPVHRLRNWKHGDPCNSNWTGVVCFNSTLDDGYLHVSELQLFSMNLSGNLSPELGRLSRLTILSFMWNKITGSIPKEIGNIKSLELLLLNGNLLNGNLPEELGFLPNLDRIQIDENRISGPLPKSFANLNKTKHFHMNNNSISGQIPPELGSLPSIVHILLDNNNLSGYLPPELSNMPRLLILQLDNNHFDGTTIPQSYGNMSKLLKMSLRNCSLQGPVPDLSSIPNLGYLDLSQNQLNGSIPAGKLSDSITTIDLSNNSLTGTIPTNFSGLPRLQKLSLANNALSGSIPSRIWQERELNSTESIIVDLRNNGFSNISGRSDLRPNVTVWLQGNPLCSDGNLLRLCGPITEEDINQGSTNSNTTICSDCPPPYEFSPEPLRRCFCAAPLLVGYRLKSPGFSDFVPYRSEFEQYITSGLSLNLYQLRLDSFQWQKGPRLRMYLKFFPVFGSNANNSFIFNRSEVRRIRGMFTGWNIRDEDLFGPYELMNFTLLDVYRDVFPSASPSGLS
How to cite: AT1G06840 X062_pECIA2 was a gift from Youssef Belkhadir (Addgene plasmid # 115052 ; http://n2t.net/addgene:115052 ; RRID:Addgene_115052)
